Addgene plasmid #107085: pET15b-M1C
Purpose: M. sedula PCNA1 fused at the N-terminus of CyPet
Depositing lab: Teruyuki Nagamune. Depositing organization: The University of Tokyo. Publication: Three proliferating cell nuclear antigen homologues from Metallosphaera sedula form a head-to-tail heterotrimer. Iwata F, Hirakawa H, Nagamune T. Sci Rep. 2016 May 27;6:26588. doi: 10.1038/srep26588. PubMed 27228945.
Backbone
  Vector backbone: pET-15b
  Backbone manufacturer: Merck Millipore
  Backbone size w/o insert (bp): 5700
  Total vector size (bp): 7200
  Modifications to backbone: NcoI site was removed and a stop codon was inserted after BamHI site.
  Vector type: Bacterial Expression
Growth in bacteria
  Bacterial resistance: Ampicillin, 100 μg/mL
  Growth temperature: 37°C
  Growth strain: DH5alpha
  Growth instructions: Supplement with 1% glucose is recommended to suppress leaky expression.
  Copy number: Low Copy
Gene/Insert
  Gene/Insert name: M. sedula PCNA1 fused to CyPet (alt name: MsePCNA1-CyPet)
  Species: Synthetic
  Insert size (bp): 1600
  Promoter: T7 promoter
  Tag / fusion protein: His6 tag (N terminal on backbone)
  Cloning method: Restriction Enzyme; 5′ cloning site NdeI (not destroyed); 3′ cloning site NcoI (not destroyed)
  Sequencing primers: 5′ T7; 3′ T7 Terminal
Terms and licenses: Academic/Nonprofit Terms; Industry Terms: Not Available to Industry
How to cite: pET15b-M1C was a gift from Teruyuki Nagamune (Addgene plasmid # 107085 ; http://n2t.net/addgene:107085 ; RRID:Addgene_107085)
