[The description below was written by a language model from this plasmid's Addgene catalogue record and pLannotate feature annotations shown in this document.]
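Description:
pET15b-M1C is a bacterial expression plasmid of about 7.2 kb, built on a modified pET-15b backbone in which the original NcoI site was removed and a stop codon was added after the BamHI site. It is propagated in E. coli under ampicillin selection (β-lactamase with its own promoter). Replication is from a pBR322-type ColE1 origin, and the accompanying rop gene and bom region are consistent with the low copy number recorded. The several tetracycline-resistance fragments and the tet promoter in the feature table are non-functional pBR322 remnants typical of pET vectors, not a usable marker.

The payload is a synthetic open reading frame of roughly 1.6 kb encoding PCNA1 from the archaeon Metallosphaera sedula joined to the N-terminus of CyPet, a cyan fluorescent protein derived from Aequorea victoria GFP. It was cloned between NdeI and NcoI sites. The PCNA1 portion is not annotated by name in the feature table, but the unannotated stretch between the thrombin site and CyPet fits its expected position. Transcription is driven by a T7 promoter followed by a lac operator and ends at the T7 terminator. The plasmid-borne lacI gene supplies repressor, so expression is IPTG-inducible in hosts that provide T7 RNA polymerase. The backbone contributes an N-terminal His6 tag, which the automated annotation picks up as a composite-tag fragment, followed by a thrombin cleavage site, allowing metal-affinity purification and optional tag removal.

The associated study showed that the three M. sedula PCNA homologues assemble into a head-to-tail heterotrimer. CyPet is commonly used as a FRET donor, so the fusion would suit fluorescence-based analysis of subunit interactions, although the record does not state the specific assay.
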