Features (pLannotate 1.2.2; 20 found; start..end, strand, type, name):
    104..208     +  promoter       AmpR promoter: bla
    209..1069    +  CDS            AmpR: β-lactamase; bla; confers resistance to ampicillin, carbenicillin, and related antibiotics
   1240..1828    +  rep_origin     ori: high-copy-number ColE1/pMB1/pBR322/pUC origin of replication
   2014..2153    -  misc_feature   bom: basis of mobility region from pBR322
   2255..2446    -  CDS            rop: Rop protein, which maintains plasmids at low copy number; rop
   2463..2843    +  CDS            YPB1_ECOLX: Protein predicted: Swiss-Prot protein existence level 4. From Escherichia coli.
   3085..3709    -  CDS            TcR (fragment): tetracycline efflux protein; tet; confers resistance to tetracycline
   3724..3745    -  protein_bind   CAP binding site: CAP binding activates transcription in the presence of cAMP. E. coli catabolite activator protein
   3758..4840    -  CDS            lacI: lac repressor; lacI; The lac repressor binds to the lac operator to inhibit transcription in E. coli. This inhibition can be relieved by adding lactose or isopropyl-β-D-thiogalactopyranoside (IPTG).
   4841..4918    -  promoter       lacI promoter: lacI
   4926..5205    -  CDS            TcR (fragment): tetracycline efflux protein; tet; confers resistance to tetracycline
   5227..5245    +  promoter       T7 promoter: promoter for bacteriophage T7 RNA polymerase
   5246..5270    +  protein_bind   lac operator: The lac repressor binds to the lac operator to inhibit transcription in E. coli. This inhibition can be relieved by adding lactose or isopropyl-β-D-thiogalactopyranoside (IPTG). lac repressor encoded by lacI
   5325..5341    +  CDS            capTEV™ (fragment): composite tag for in vivo biotinylation, TEV protease cleavage, and 6xHis tagging
   5352..5369    +  CDS            thrombin site: thrombin recognition and cleavage site
   6138..6854    +  CDS            CyPet: CyPet is a basic (constitutively fluorescent) cyan fluorescent protein published in 2005, derived from Aequorea victoria. It has moderate acid sensitivity.
   6870..6916    +  CDS            SET1 (fragment): solubility-enhancement tag derived from T7 phage gene 10B
   6924..6971    +  terminator     T7 terminator: transcription terminator for bacteriophage T7 RNA polymerase
   6994..7098    -  CDS            TcR (fragment): tetracycline efflux protein; tet; confers resistance to tetracycline
   7146..7174    -  promoter       tet promoter: E. coli promoter for tetracycline efflux protein gene
>Addgene plasmid #107085 | pET15b-M1C | addgene full sequence | sequence record 204642 | Addgene NGS Result
TTCTTGAAGACGAAAGGGCCTCGTGATACGCCTATTTTTATAGGTTAATGTCATGATAATAATGGTTTCT
TAGACGTCAGGTGGCACTTTTCGGGGAAATGTGCGCGGAACCCCTATTTGTTTATTTTTCTAAATACATT
CAAATATGTATCCGCTCATGAGACAATAACCCTGATAAATGCTTCAATAATATTGAAAAAGGAAGAGTAT
GAGTATTCAACATTTCCGTGTCGCCCTTATTCCCTTTTTTGCGGCATTTTGCCTTCCTGTTTTTGCTCAC
CCAGAAACGCTGGTGAAAGTAAAAGATGCTGAAGATCAGTTGGGTGCACGAGTGGGTTACATCGAACTGG
ATCTCAACAGCGGTAAGATCCTTGAGAGTTTTCGCCCCGAAGAACGTTTTCCAATGATGAGCACTTTTAA
AGTTCTGCTATGTGGCGCGGTATTATCCCGTGTTGACGCCGGGCAAGAGCAACTCGGTCGCCGCATACAC
TATTCTCAGAATGACTTGGTTGAGTACTCACCAGTCACAGAAAAGCATCTTACGGATGGCATGACAGTAA
GAGAATTATGCAGTGCTGCCATAACCATGAGTGATAACACTGCGGCCAACTTACTTCTGACAACGATCGG
AGGACCGAAGGAGCTAACCGCTTTTTTGCACAACATGGGGGATCATGTAACTCGCCTTGATCGTTGGGAA
CCGGAGCTGAATGAAGCCATACCAAACGACGAGCGTGACACCACGATGCCTGCAGCAATGGCAACAACGT
TGCGCAAACTATTAACTGGCGAACTACTTACTCTAGCTTCCCGGCAACAATTAATAGACTGGATGGAGGC
GGATAAAGTTGCAGGACCACTTCTGCGCTCGGCCCTTCCGGCTGGCTGGTTTATTGCTGATAAATCTGGA
GCCGGTGAGCGTGGGTCTCGCGGTATCATTGCAGCACTGGGGCCAGATGGTAAGCCCTCCCGTATCGTAG
TTATCTACACGACGGGGAGTCAGGCAACTATGGATGAACGAAATAGACAGATCGCTGAGATAGGTGCCTC
ACTGATTAAGCATTGGTAACTGTCAGACCAAGTTTACTCATATATACTTTAGATTGATTTAAAACTTCAT
TTTTAATTTAAAAGGATCTAGGTGAAGATCCTTTTTGATAATCTCATGACCAAAATCCCTTAACGTGAGT
TTTCGTTCCACTGAGCGTCAGACCCCGTAGAAAAGATCAAAGGATCTTCTTGAGATCCTTTTTTTCTGCG
CGTAATCTGCTGCTTGCAAACAAAAAAACCACCGCTACCAGCGGTGGTTTGTTTGCCGGATCAAGAGCTA
CCAACTCTTTTTCCGAAGGTAACTGGCTTCAGCAGAGCGCAGATACCAAATACTGTCCTTCTAGTGTAGC
CGTAGTTAGGCCACCACTTCAAGAACTCTGTAGCACCGCCTACATACCTCGCTCTGCTAATCCTGTTACC
AGTGGCTGCTGCCAGTGGCGATAAGTCGTGTCTTACCGGGTTGGACTCAAGACGATAGTTACCGGATAAG
GCGCAGCGGTCGGGCTGAACGGGGGGTTCGTGCACACAGCCCAGCTTGGAGCGAACGACCTACACCGAAC
TGAGATACCTACAGCGTGAGCTATGAGAAAGCGCCACGCTTCCCGAAGGGAGAAAGGCGGACAGGTATCC
GGTAAGCGGCAGGGTCGGAACAGGAGAGCGCACGAGGGAGCTTCCAGGGGGAAACGCCTGGTATCTTTAT
AGTCCTGTCGGGTTTCGCCACCTCTGACTTGAGCGTCGATTTTTGTGATGCTCGTCAGGGGGGCGGAGCC
TATGGAAAAACGCCAGCAACGCGGCCTTTTTACGGTTCCTGGCCTTTTGCTGGCCTTTTGCTCACATGTT
CTTTCCTGCGTTATCCCCTGATTCTGTGGATAACCGTATTACCGCCTTTGAGTGAGCTGATACCGCTCGC
CGCAGCCGAACGACCGAGCGCAGCGAGTCAGTGAGCGAGGAAGCGGAAGAGCGCCTGATGCGGTATTTTC
TCCTTACGCATCTGTGCGGTATTTCACACCGCAATGGTGCACTCTCAGTACAATCTGCTCTGATGCCGCA
TAGTTAAGCCAGTATACACTCCGCTATCGCTACGTGACTGGGTCATGGCTGCGCCCCGACACCCGCCAAC
ACCCGCTGACGCGCCCTGACGGGCTTGTCTGCTCCCGGCATCCGCTTACAGACAAGCTGTGACCGTCTCC
GGGAGCTGCATGTGTCAGAGGTTTTCACCGTCATCACCGAAACGCGCGAGGCAGCTGCGGTAAAGCTCAT
CAGCGTGGTCGTGAAGCGATTCACAGATGTCTGCCTGTTCATCCGCGTCCAGCTCGTTGAGTTTCTCCAG
AAGCGTTAATGTCTGGCTTCTGATAAAGCGGGCCATGTTAAGGGCGGTTTTTTCCTGTTTGGTCACTGAT
GCCTCCGTGTAAGGGGGATTTCTGTTCATGGGGGTAATGATACCGATGAAACGAGAGAGGATGCTCACGA
TACGGGTTACTGATGATGAACATGCCCGGTTACTGGAACGTTGTGAGGGTAAACAACTGGCGGTATGGAT
GCGGCGGGACCAGAGAAAAATCACTCAGGGTCAATGCCAGCGCTTCGTTAATACAGATGTAGGTGTTCCA
CAGGGTAGCCAGCAGCATCCTGCGATGCAGATCCGGAACATAATGGTGCAGGGCGCTGACTTCCGCGTTT
CCAGACTTTACGAAACACGGAAACCGAAGACCATTCATGTTGTTGCTCAGGTCGCAGACGTTTTGCAGCA
GCAGTCGCTTCACGTTCGCTCGCGTATCGGTGATTCATTCTGCTAACCAGTAAGGCAACCCCGCCAGCCT
AGCCGGGTCCTCAACGACAGGAGCACGATCATGCGCACCCGTGGCCAGGACCCAACGCTGCCCGAGATGC
GCCGCGTGCGGCTGCTGGAGATGGCGGACGCGATGGATATGTTCTGCCAAGGGTTGGTTTGCGCATTCAC
AGTTCTCCGCAAGAATTGATTGGCTCCAATTCTTGGAGTGGTGAATCCGTTAGCGAGGTGCCGCCGGCTT
CCATTCAGGTCGAGGTGGCCCGGCTCCATGCACCGCGACGCAACGCGGGGAGGCAGACAAGGTATAGGGC
GGCGCCTACAATCCATGCCAACCCGTTCCATGTGCTCGCCGAGGCGGCATAAATCGCCGTGACGATCAGC
GGTCCAATGATCGAAGTTAGGCTGGTAAGAGCCGCGAGCGATCCTTGAAGCTGTCCCTGATGGTCGTCAT
CTACCTGCCTGGACAGCATGGCCTGCAACGCGGGCATCCCGATGCCGCCGGAAGCGAGAAGAATCATAAT
GGGGAAGGCCATCCAGCCTCGCGTCGCGAACGCCAGCAAGACGTAGCCCAGCGCGTCGGCCGCCATGCCG
GCGATAATGGCCTGCTTCTCGCCGAAACGTTTGGTGGCGGGACCAGTGACGAAGGCTTGAGCGAGGGCGT
GCAAGATTCCGAATACCGCAAGCGACAGGCCGATCATCGTCGCGCTCCAGCGAAAGCGGTCCTCGCCGAA
AATGACCCAGAGCGCTGCCGGCACCTGTCCTACGAGTTGCATGATAAAGAAGACAGTCATAAGTGCGGCG
ACGATAGTCATGCCCCGCGCCCACCGGAAGGAGCTGACTGGGTTGAAGGCTCTCAAGGGCATCGGTCGAG
ATCCCGGTGCCTAATGAGTGAGCTAACTTACATTAATTGCGTTGCGCTCACTGCCCGCTTTCCAGTCGGG
AAACCTGTCGTGCCAGCTGCATTAATGAATCGGCCAACGCGCGGGGAGAGGCGGTTTGCGTATTGGGCGC
CAGGGTGGTTTTTCTTTTCACCAGTGAGACGGGCAACAGCTGATTGCCCTTCACCGCCTGGCCCTGAGAG
AGTTGCAGCAAGCGGTCCACGCTGGTTTGCCCCAGCAGGCGAAAATCCTGTTTGATGGTGGTTAACGGCG
GGATATAACATGAGCTGTCTTCGGTATCGTCGTATCCCACTACCGAGATATCCGCACCAACGCGCAGCCC
GGACTCGGTAATGGCGCGCATTGCGCCCAGCGCCATCTGATCGTTGGCAACCAGCATCGCAGTGGGAACG
ATGCCCTCATTCAGCATTTGCATGGTTTGTTGAAAACCGGACATGGCACTCCAGTCGCCTTCCCGTTCCG
CTATCGGCTGAATTTGATTGCGAGTGAGATATTTATGCCAGCCAGCCAGACGCAGACGCGCCGAGACAGA
ACTTAATGGGCCCGCTAACAGCGCGATTTGCTGGTGACCCAATGCGACCAGATGCTCCACGCCCAGTCGC
GTACCGTCTTCATGGGAGAAAATAATACTGTTGATGGGTGTCTGGTCAGAGACATCAAGAAATAACGCCG
GAACATTAGTGCAGGCAGCTTCCACAGCAATGGCATCCTGGTCATCCAGCGGATAGTTAATGATCAGCCC
ACTGACGCGTTGCGCGAGAAGATTGTGCACCGCCGCTTTACAGGCTTCGACGCCGCTTCGTTCTACCATC
GACACCACCACGCTGGCACCCAGTTGATCGGCGCGAGATTTAATCGCCGCGACAATTTGCGACGGCGCGT
GCAGGGCCAGACTGGAGGTGGCAACGCCAATCAGCAACGACTGTTTGCCCGCCAGTTGTTGTGCCACGCG
GTTGGGAATGTAATTCAGCTCCGCCATCGCCGCTTCCACTTTTTCCCGCGTTTTCGCAGAAACGTGGCTG
GCCTGGTTCACCACGCGGGAAACGGTCTGATAAGAGACACCGGCATACTCTGCGACATCGTATAACGTTA
CTGGTTTCACATTCACCACCCTGAATTGACTCTCTTCCGGGCGCTATCATGCCATACCGCGAAAGGTTTT
GCGCCATTCGATGGTGTCCGGGATCTCGACGCTCTCCCTTATGCGACTCCTGCATTAGGAAGCAGCCCAG
TAGTAGGTTGAGGCCGTTGAGCACCGCCGCCGCAAGGAATGGTGCATGCAAGGAGATGGCGCCCAACAGT
CCCCCGGCCACGGGGCCTGCCACCATACCCACGCCGAAACAAGCGCTCATGAGCCCGAAGTGGCGAGCCC
GATCTTCCCCATCGGTGATGTCGGCGATATAGGCGCCAGCAACCGCACCTGTGGCGCCGGTGATGCCGGC
CACGATGCGTCCGGCGTAGAGGATCGAGATCTCGATCCCGCGAAATTAATACGACTCACTATAGGGGAAT
TGTGAGCGGATAACAATTCCCCTCTAGAAATAATTTTGTTTAACTTTAAGGAGAAATTAACTATGGGCAG
CAGCCATCATCATCATCATCACAGCAGCGGCCTGGTGCCGCGCGGCAGCCATATGATGTTCCGTGCAATC
TATGGTAGCTCTCGTGACTTCTATTACATCGTGTCTAGCATTAGCAAAATCAGCGACGAGCTGACCCTGA
ACTTCACTGAAGAGGGCATCGGCTCCAAGTATCTGACCGATGACAAGGTTATGATGGGTGTGGTTGAAAT
TGGTAAAGACGCTCTGGAAGAATACTCTATCGAGAAGCCGATTTCTGTGAAGCTGAACCTGGGCGAACTG
AAAAAGATCCTGTCCAAGATGAAGGGCCGCAGCTCCGTGGAGATTACTGAAACCAACGAAGGCATCCGCA
TCAGCATGAAGGACGAGAAAACCGGCACCCGCTCCTCTCTGTCCATCAAGGCGGAAAAAGGTGAACCGCA
GATTCTGAAAGAGCCGTCTGTTGCGCACTCTGTTACTATGGGTATTGGCGGTGACATCCTGAGCATCCTG
GTGGATGAATCCATGCAGGTTGGCGAGGAAGTGGAAATCAAAGCGGAGGATGACCACGTGAGCTTCGAGG
TTGAGGAAGCTGGCAAGAAATACTCCGCGGTGCTGAAGAACGGTAAACCGCTGACTAAACTGGAAATTGA
GAAACAGGGCTCCAGCCGTTACTCCCTGGCGATTCTGGAGAAAGTTAGCAGCGCACTGTCCTTCTCCAAA
GAGATTGAGATCGGTTTCGGTGCGGGTATTCCGATGAAACTGACTGCGCCGCTGGAAAAGGGCGCAGGCA
TTCGTTTCTGGGTTGCTCCGCGTCTGTCGGGATCCGGCATGCCATGGATGGTGAGCAAGGGCGAGGAGCT
GTTCGGCGGGATCGTGCCCATCCTGGTCGAGCTGGAGGGCGACGTAAACGGCCACAAGTTCAGCGTGTCC
GGCGAGGGCGAGGGCGATGCCACCTACGGCAAGCTGACCCTGAAGTTCATCTGCACCACCGGCAAGCTGC
CCGTGCCCTGGCCCACCCTCGTGACCACCCTGACCTGGGGCGTGCAGTGCTTCAGCCGCTACCCCGACCA
CATGAAGCAGCACGACTTCTTCAAGTCCGTGATGCCCGAAGGCTACGTCCAGGAGCGCACCATCTTCTTC
AAGGACGACGGCAACTACAAGACCCGCGCCGAGGTGAAGTTCGAGGGCGACACCCTGGTGAACCGCATCG
AGCTGAAGGGCATCGACTTCAAGGAGGACGGCAACATCCTGGGGCACAAGCTGGAGTACAACTACATCAG
CCACAACGTCTATATCACCGCCGACAAGCAGAAGAACGGCATCAAGGCCAACTTCAAGGCACGCCACAAC
ATCACCGACGGCAGCGTGCAGCTCGCCGACCACTACCAGCAGAACACCCCCATCGGCGACGGCCCCGTGA
TCCTGCCCGACAACCACTACCTGAGCACCCAGTCCGCCCTGAGCAAAGACCCCAACGAGAAGCGCGATCA
CATGGTCCTGCTGGAGTTCGTGACCGCCGCCGGGATCACTCTCGGCATGGACGAGCTGTACAAGCTCGAG
GATCCGTAAGCTAACAAAGCCCGAAAGGAAGCTGAGTTGGCTGCTGCCACCGCTGAGCAATAACTAGCAT
AACCCCTTGGGGCCTCTAAACGGGTCTTGAGGGGTTTTTTGCTGAAAGGAGGAACTATATCCGGATATCC
CGCAAGAGGCCCGGCAGTACCGGCATAACCAAGCCTATGCCTACAGCATCCAGGGTGACGGTGCCGAGGA
TGACGATGAGCGCATTGTTAGATTTCATACACGGTGCCTGACTGCGTTAGCAATTTAACTGTGATAAACT
ACCGCATTAAAGCTTATCGATGATAAGCTGTCAAACATGAGAA
